Addgene plasmid #203149: Salsa-BC308-P4F3
Purpose: Expression of barcoded reporter plasmid for PRESTO-Salsa; EGFP/BC308
Depositing lab: Noah Palm. Depositing organization: Yale University. Publication: Highly multiplexed bioactivity screening reveals human and microbiota metabolome-GPCRome interactions. Chen H, Rosen CE, Gonzalez-Hernandez JA, Song D, Potempa J, Ring AM, Palm NW. Cell. 2023 Jul 6;186(14):3095-3110.e19. doi: 10.1016/j.cell.2023.05.024. Epub 2023 Jun 14. PubMed 37321219.
Backbone
  Vector backbone: pCER206
  Vector type: Mammalian Expression
Growth in bacteria
  Bacterial resistance: Ampicillin, 100 μg/mL
  Growth temperature: 37°C
  Growth strain: DH5alpha
  Copy number: High Copy
Gene/Insert
  Gene/Insert name: EGFP/BC308
  Species: Synthetic
  Insert size (bp): 730
  Promoter: Tet Response Element (TRE)
  Cloning method: Restriction Enzyme; 5′ cloning site BsrGI (not destroyed); 3′ cloning site HindIII (not destroyed)
  Sequencing primers: 5′ Custom primer (GAAGCGCGATCACATGG)
Terms and licenses: Academic/Nonprofit Terms; Industry Terms: Not Available to Industry
How to cite: Salsa-BC308-P4F3 was a gift from Noah Palm (Addgene plasmid # 203149 ; http://n2t.net/addgene:203149 ; RRID:Addgene_203149)
