[The description below was written by a language model from this plasmid's Addgene catalogue record and pLannotate feature annotations shown in this document.]
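Description:
Salsa-BC308-P4F3 is a 5,115-bp mammalian expression plasmid built on the pCER206 backbone. It serves as one of the barcoded reporter constructs for PRESTO-Salsa, a highly multiplexed screening platform for GPCR activity. It is maintained in E. coli through a high-copy ColE1/pUC-type origin of replication and selected with ampicillin via a β-lactamase (AmpR) gene under its own bla promoter. The feature table shows no intact mammalian selection marker. The short hits to lacI, an aminoglycoside phosphotransferase and SV40 large T antigen are only fragments, probably backbone remnants.

The payload is a synthetic insert of about 730 bp, EGFP/BC308, cloned between BsrGI and HindIII sites that both remain intact. It combines the mammalian codon-optimized EGFP coding sequence with a nucleotide barcode (BC308), which is not separately annotated. Expression is driven by a tetracycline response element, so transcription depends on a tetracycline-controlled transactivator supplied in the assay cells. The annotations suggest a bidirectional arrangement around the tetO array. A TRE3G-type promoter fragment points toward EGFP, which is followed by an SV40 polyadenylation region annotated on the opposite strand. A minimal CMV promoter faces the other way, toward an MCS fragment, a rabbit β-globin intron and a β-globin poly(A) signal, with no annotated coding sequence in that arm apart from a short globin-derived match.

In use, transactivator-dependent transcription produces an EGFP transcript carrying a unique barcode. The record does not detail the scheme, but such barcodes would allow the reporter output of many pooled receptors to be distinguished by sequencing. The receptor paired with BC308 is not given, and "P4F3" is not explained, though it may be a library position.
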