Features (pLannotate 1.2.2; 17 found; start..end, strand, type, name):
      2..55      +  CDS            lacI (fragment): lac repressor; lacI; The lac repressor binds to the lac operator to inhibit transcription in E. coli. This inhibition can be relieved by adding lactose or isopropyl-β-D-thiogalactopyranoside (IPTG).
    388..443     -  polyA_signal   β-globin poly(A) signal: rabbit β-globin polyadenylation signal (Gil and Proudfoot, 1987)
    518..640     -  CDS            HBB: HBB_COLGU - Experimental evidence at transcript level: Swiss-Prot protein existence level 2. Involved in oxygen transport from the lung to the various peripheral tissues. From Colobus guereza (Mantled guereza) (Eastern black-and-white colobus monkey).
    644..1216    -  intron         β-globin intron: intron from rabbit β-globin gene
   1312..1343    -  misc_feature   MCS (fragment): pUC18/19 multiple cloning site
   1437..1475    -  promoter       minimal CMV promoter: human cytomegalovirus (CMV) immediate early promoter
   1493..1708    -  protein_bind   tetracycline response element (fragment): contains seven copies of the tetracycline operator tetO tetracycline repressor TetR
   1708..1753    +  promoter       TRE3GV promoter (fragment): 3rd-generation Tet-responsive promoter that can be activated by binding of Tet-On® 3G, optimized for retroviral and lentiviral vectors
   1829..1856    +  misc_feature   MCS (fragment): pBluescript multiple cloning site
   1861..2580    +  CDS            EGFP: the original enhanced GFP (Yang et al., 1996) mammalian codon-optimized
   2591..2613    +  misc_feature   MCS (fragment): pBluescript multiple cloning site
   2627..2761    -  polyA_signal   SV40 poly(A) signal: SV40 polyadenylation signal
   2784..2867    -  CDS            large T antigen (fragment): large T antigen from SV40 (simian virus 40)
   2861..3091    -  CDS            str (fragment): STR_KLEPN - Protein inferred from homology: Swiss-Prot protein existence level 3. The aminoglycoside phosphotransferases achieve inactivation of their antibiotic substrates by phosphorylation. From Klebsiella pneumoniae.
   3210..3314    +  promoter       AmpR promoter: bla
   3315..4175    +  CDS            AmpR: β-lactamase; bla; confers resistance to ampicillin, carbenicillin, and related antibiotics
   4346..4934    +  rep_origin     ori: high-copy-number ColE1/pMB1/pBR322/pUC origin of replication
>Addgene plasmid #203149 | Salsa-BC308-P4F3 | addgene full sequence | sequence record 421496 | Addgene NGS Result
AGCGCCCAATACGCAAACCGCCTCTCCCCGCGCGTTGGCCGATTCATTAATGCAGTCGAGGGATCTCCAT
AAGAGAAGAGGGACAGCTATGACTGGGAGTAGTCAGGAGAGGAGGAAAAATCTGGCTAGTAAAACATGTA
AGGAAAATTTTAGGGATGTTAAAGAAAAAAATAACACAAAACAAAATATAAAAAAAATCTAACCTCAAGT
CAAGGCTTTTCTATGGAATAAGGAATGGACAGCAGGGGGCTGTTTCATATACTGATGACCTCTTTATAGC
CAACCTTTGTTCATGGCAGCCAGCATATGGGCATATGTTGCCAAACTCTAAACCAAATACTCATTCTGAT
GTTTTAAATGATTTGCCCTCCCATATGTCCTTCCGAGTGAGAGACACAAAAAATTCCAACACACTATTGC
AATGAAAATAAATTTCCTTTATTAGCCAGAAGTCAGATGCTCAAGGGGCTTCATGATGTCCCCATAATTT
TTGGCAGAGGGAAAAAGATCGATCTCAGTGGTATTTGTGAGCCAGGGCATTGGCCACACCAGCCACCACC
TTCTGATAGGCAGCCTGCACCTGAGGAGTGAATTCTTTGCCAAAATGATGAGACAGCACAACAACCAGCA
CGTTGCCCAGGAGCTGTAGGAAAGAGAAGAAGGCATGAACATGGTTAGCAGAGGGGCCCGGTTTGGACTC
AGAGTATTTTATCCTCATCTCAAACAGTGTATATCATTGTAACCATAAAGAGAAAGGCAGGATGATGACC
AGGGTGTAGTTGTTTCTACCAATAAGAATATTTCCACGCCAGCCAGAATTTATATGCAGAAATATTCTAC
CTTATCATTTAATTATAACAATTGTTCTCTAAAACTGTGCTGAAGTACAATATAATATACCCTGATTGCC
TTGAAAAAAAAGTGATTAGAGAAAGTACTTACAATCTGACAAATAAACAAAAGTGAATTTAAAAATTCGT
TACAAATGCAAGCTAAAGTTTAACGAAAAAGTTACAGAAAATGAAAAGAAAATAAGAGGAGACAATGGTT
GTCAACAGAGTAGAAAGTGAAAGAAACAAAATTATCATGAGGGTCCATGGTGATACAAGGGACATCTTCC
CATTCTAAACAACACCCTGAAAACTTTGCCCCCTCCATATAACATGAATTTTACAATAGCGAAAAAGAAA
GAACAATCAAGGGTCCCCAAACTCACCCTGAAGTTCTCAGCTCTAGAGATATCGTCGAGGCCGCGCTAGC
GTTTAAACTGTCGACCTTAATTAAGAGATCTGCTCGAGGCGCGTCAGCTGACTAGAGGATCCCCGGGTAC
CGAGCTCGAATTCGGGGCCGCGGAGGCTGGATCGGTCCCGGTGTCTTCTATGGAGGTCAAAACAGCGTGG
ATGGCGTCTCCAGGCGATCTGACGGTTCACTAAACGAGCTCTGCTTATATAGGCCTCCCACCGTACACGC
CTACCTCGACCCGGGTACCGAGCTCGACTTTCACTTTTCTCTATCACTGATAGGGAGTGGTAAACTCGAC
TTTCACTTTTCTCTATCACTGATAGGGAGTGGTAAACTCGACTTTCACTTTTCTCTATCACTGATAGGGA
GTGGTAAACTCGACTTTCACTTTTCTCTATCACTGATAGGGAGTGGTAAACTCGACTTTCACTTTTCTCT
ATCACTGATAGGGAGTGGTAAACTCGACCTATATAAGCAGAGCTCGTTTAGTGAACCGTCAGATCGCCTG
GAGACGCCATCCACGCTGTTTTGACCTCCATAGAAGACACCGGGACCGATCCAGCCTCCGCGGCCCCGAA
TTCCTGCAGCGGCCGCTCTAGAACTAGTGGATCCCCGCGGATGGTGAGCAAGGGCGAGGAGCTGTTCACC
GGGGTGGTGCCCATCCTGGTCGAGCTGGACGGCGACGTAAACGGCCACAAGTTCAGCGTGTCCGGCGAGG
GCGAGGGCGATGCCACCTACGGCAAGCTGACCCTGAAGTTCATCTGCACCACCGGCAAGCTGCCCGTGCC
CTGGCCCACCCTCGTGACCACCCTGACCTACGGCGTGCAGTGCTTCAGCCGCTACCCCGACCACATGAAG
CAGCACGACTTCTTCAAGTCCGCCATGCCCGAAGGCTACGTCCAGGAGCGCACCATCTTCTTCAAGGACG
ACGGCAACTACAAGACCCGCGCCGAGGTGAAGTTCGAGGGCGACACCCTGGTGAACCGCATCGAGCTGAA
GGGCATCGACTTCAAGGAGGACGGCAACATCCTGGGGCACAAGCTGGAGTACAACTACAACAGCCACAAC
GTCTATATCATGGCCGACAAGCAGAAGAACGGCATCAAGGTGAACTTCAAGATCCGCCACAACATCGAGG
ACGGCAGCGTGCAGCTCGCCGACCACTACCAGCAGAACACCCCCATCGGCGACGGCCCCGTGCTGCTGCC
CGACAACCACTACCTGAGCACCCAGTCCGCCCTGAGCAAAGACCCCAACGAGAAGCGCGATCACATGGTC
CTGCTGGAGTTCGTGACCGCCGCCGGGATCACTCTCGGCATGGACGAGCTGTACAAGTAATATTGGATCA
GAATTCGATATCAAGCTTGTCGACCTAGTTCTAGAGGATCCAGACATGATAAGATACATTGATGAGTTTG
GACAAACCACAACTAGAATGCAGTGAAAAAAATGCTTTATTTGTGAAATTTGTGATGCTATTGCTTTATT
TGTAACCATTATAAGCTGCAATAAACAAGTTAACAACAACAATTGCATTCATTTTATGTTTCAGGTTCAG
GGGGAGGTGTGGGAGGTTTTTTAAAGCAAGTAAAACCTCTACAAATGTGGTATGGCTGATTATGATCCTG
CAAGCCTCGTCGTCCTGGCCGGACCACGCTATCTGTGCAAGGTCCCCGGCCCCGGACGCGCGCTCCATGA
GCAGAGCGCCCGCCGCCGAGGCGAAGACTCGGGCGGCGCCCTGCCCGTCCCACCAGGTCAACAGGCGGTA
ACCGGCCTCTTCATCGGGAATGCGCGCGACCTTCAGCATCGCCGGCATGTCCCCCTGGCGGACGGGAAGT
ATCCAGCTCGACCAAGCTGGCCGCGTCGAGTGAAGACGAAAGGGCCTCGTGATACGCCTATTTTTATAGG
TTAATGTCATGATAATAATGGTTTCTTAGACGTCAGGTGGCACTTTTCGGGGAAATGTGCGCGGAACCCC
TATTTGTTTATTTTTCTAAATACATTCAAATATGTATCCGCTCATGAGACAATAACCCTGATAAATGCTT
CAATAATATTGAAAAAGGAAGAGTATGAGTATTCAACATTTCCGTGTCGCCCTTATTCCCTTTTTTGCGG
CATTTTGCCTTCCTGTTTTTGCTCACCCAGAAACGCTGGTGAAAGTAAAAGATGCTGAAGATCAGTTGGG
TGCACGAGTGGGTTACATCGAACTGGATCTCAACAGCGGTAAGATCCTTGAGAGTTTTCGCCCCGAAGAA
CGTTTTCCAATGATGAGCACTTTTAAAGTTCTGCTATGTGGCGCGGTATTATCCCGTGTTGACGCCGGGC
AAGAGCAACTCGGTCGCCGCATACACTATTCTCAGAATGACTTGGTTGAGTACTCACCAGTCACAGAAAA
GCATCTTACGGATGGCATGACAGTAAGAGAATTATGCAGTGCTGCCATAACCATGAGTGATAACACTGCG
GCCAACTTACTTCTGACAACGATCGGAGGACCGAAGGAGCTAACCGCTTTTTTGCACAACATGGGGGATC
ATGTAACTCGCCTTGATCGTTGGGAACCGGAGCTGAATGAAGCCATACCAAACGACGAGCGTGACACCAC
GATGCCTGTAGCAATGGCAACAACGTTGCGCAAACTATTAACTGGCGAACTACTTACTCTAGCTTCCCGG
CAACAATTAATAGACTGGATGGAGGCGGATAAAGTTGCAGGACCACTTCTGCGCTCGGCCCTTCCGGCTG
GCTGGTTTATTGCTGATAAATCTGGAGCCGGTGAGCGTGGGTCTCGCGGTATCATTGCAGCACTGGGGCC
AGATGGTAAGCCCTCCCGTATCGTAGTTATCTACACGACGGGGAGTCAGGCAACTATGGATGAACGAAAT
AGACAGATCGCTGAGATAGGTGCCTCACTGATTAAGCATTGGTAACTGTCAGACCAAGTTTACTCATATA
TACTTTAGATTGATTTAAAACTTCATTTTTAATTTAAAAGGATCTAGGTGAAGATCCTTTTTGATAATCT
CATGACCAAAATCCCTTAACGTGAGTTTTCGTTCCACTGAGCGTCAGACCCCGTAGAAAAGATCAAAGGA
TCTTCTTGAGATCCTTTTTTTCTGCGCGTAATCTGCTGCTTGCAAACAAAAAAACCACCGCTACCAGCGG
TGGTTTGTTTGCCGGATCAAGAGCTACCAACTCTTTTTCCGAAGGTAACTGGCTTCAGCAGAGCGCAGAT
ACCAAATACTGTTCTTCTAGTGTAGCCGTAGTTAGGCCACCACTTCAAGAACTCTGTAGCACCGCCTACA
TACCTCGCTCTGCTAATCCTGTTACCAGTGGCTGCTGCCAGTGGCGATAAGTCGTGTCTTACCGGGTTGG
ACTCAAGACGATAGTTACCGGATAAGGCGCAGCGGTCGGGCTGAACGGGGGGTTCGTGCACACAGCCCAG
CTTGGAGCGAACGACCTACACCGAACTGAGATACCTACAGCGTGAGCTATGAGAAAGCGCCACGCTTCCC
GAAGGGAGAAAGGCGGACAGGTATCCGGTAAGCGGCAGGGTCGGAACAGGAGAGCGCACGAGGGAGCTTC
CAGGGGGAAACGCCTGGTATCTTTATAGTCCTGTCGGGTTTCGCCACCTCTGACTTGAGCGTCGATTTTT
GTGATGCTCGTCAGGGGGGCGGAGCCTATGGAAAAACGCCAGCAACGCGGCCTTTTTACGGTTCCTGGCC
TTTTGCTGGCCTTTTGCTCACATGTTCTTTCCTGCGTTATCCCCTGATTCTGTGGATAACCGTATTACCG
CCTTTGAGTGAGCTGATACCGCTCGCCGCAGCCGAACGACCGAGCGCAGCGAGTCAGTGAGCGAGGAAGC
GGAAG
