>Addgene plasmid #203149 | Salsa-BC308-P4F3 | depositor partial sequence | sequence record 394022 | BC308
TATTGGATCA
